>Addgene plasmid #157253 | pD649-HAsp-NCR1-COMP5AP-AviTag-9xHis | addgene full sequence | sequence record 486116 | Addgene NGS Result
TTTCAATATTATTGAAGCATTTATCAGGGTTATTGTCTCATGAGCGGATACATATTTGAATGTATTTAGA
AAAATAAACAAATAGGGGTCAGTGTTACAACCAATTAACCAATTCTGAACATTATCGCGAGCCCATTTAT
ACCTGAATATGGCTCATAACACCCCTTGCTCATGACCAAAATCCCTTAACGTGAGTTACGCGCGCGTCGT
TCCACTGAGCGTCAGACCCCGTAGAAAAGATCAAAGGATCTTCTTGAGATCCTTTTTTTCTGCGCGTAAT
CTGCTGCTTGCAAACAAAAAAACCACCGCTACCAGCGGTGGTTTGTTTGCCGGATCAAGAGCTACCAACT
CTTTTTCCGAAGGTAACTGGCTTCAGCAGAGCGCAGATACCAAATACTGTTCTTCTAGTGTAGCCGTAGT
TAGCCCACCACTTCAAGAACTCTGTAGCACCGCCTACATACCTCGCTCTGCTAATCCTGTTACCAGTGGC
TGCTGCCAGTGGCGATAAGTCGTGTCTTACCGGGTTGGACTCAAGACGATAGTTACCGGATAAGGCGCAG
CGGTCGGGCTGAACGGGGGGTTCGTGCACACAGCCCAGCTTGGAGCGAACGACCTACACCGAACTGAGAT
ACCTACAGCGTGAGCTATGAGAAAGCGCCACGCTTCCCGAAGGGAGAAAGGCGGACAGGTATCCGGTAAG
CGGCAGGGTCGGAACAGGAGAGCGCACGAGGGAGCTTCCAGGGGGAAACGCCTGGTATCTTTATAGTCCT
GTCGGGTTTCGCCACCTCTGACTTGAGCGTCGATTTTTGTGATGCTCGTCAGGGGGGCGGAGCCTATGGA
AAAACGCCAGCAACGCGGCCTTTTTACGGTTCCTGGCCTTTTGCTGGCCTTTTGCTCACATGTTCTTTCC
TGCGTTATCCCCTGATTCTGTGGATAACCGTATTACCGCCTTTGAGTGAGCTGATACCGCTCGCCGCAGC
CGAACGACCGAGCGCAGCGAGTCAGTGAGCGAGGAAGCGGAAGGCGAGAGTAGGGAACTGCCAGGCATCA
AACTAAGCAGAAGGCCCCTGACGGATGGCCTTTTTGCGTTTCTACAAACTCTTTCTGTGTTGTAAAACGA
CGGCCAGTCTTAAGCTCGGGCCCCCTGGGCGGTTCTGATAACGAGTAATCGTTAATCCGCAAATAACGTA
AAAACCCGCTTCGGCGGGTTTTTTTATGGGGGGAGTTTAGGGAAAGAGCATTTGTCAGAATATTTAAGGG
CGCCTGTCACTTTGCTTGATATATGAGAATTATTTAACCTTATAAATGAGAAAAAAGCAACGCACTTTAA
ATAAGATACGTTGCTTTTTCGATTGATGAACACCTATAATTAAACTATTCATCTATTATTTATGATTTTT
TGTATATACAATATTTCTAGTTTGTTAAAGAGAATTAAGAAAATAAATCTCGAAAATAATAAAGGGAAAA
TCAGTTTTTGATATCAAAATTATACATGTCAACGATAATACAAAATATAATACAAACTATAAGATGTTAT
CAGTATTTATTATCATTTAGAATAAATTTTGTGTCGCCCTTAATTGTGAGCGGATAACAATTACGAGCTT
CATGCACAGTGGCGTTGACTCAATATTGGCCATTAGCCATATTATTCATTGGTTATATAGCATAAATCAA
TATTGGCTATTGGCCATTGCATACGTTGTATCTATATCATAATATGTACATTTATATTGGCTCATGTCCA
ATATGACCGCCATGTTGGCATTGATTATTGACTAGTTATTAATAGTAATCAATTACGGGGTCATTAGTTC
ATAGCCCATATATGGAGTTCCGCGTTACATAACTTACGGTAAATGGCCCGCCTGGCTGACCGCCCAACGA
CCCCCGCCCATTGACGTCAATAATGACGTATGTTCCCATAGTAACGCCAATAGGGACTTTCCATTGACGT
CAATGGGTGGAGTATTTACGGTAAACTGCCCACTTGGCAGTACATCAAGTGTATCATATGCCAAGTACGC
CCCCTATTGACGTCAATGACGGTAAATGGCCCGCCTGGCATTATGCCCAGTACATGACCTTATGGGACTT
TCCTACTTGGCAGTACATCTACGTATTAGTCATCGCTATTACCATGGTGATGCGGTTTTGGCAGTACATC
AATGGGCGTGGATAGCGGTTTGACTCACGGGGATTTCCAAGTCTCCACCCCATTGACGTCAATGGGAGTT
TGTTTTGGCACCAAAATCAACGGGACTTTCCAAAATGTCGTAACAACTCCGCCCCATTGACGCAAATGGG
CGGTAGGCGTGTACGGTGGGAGGTCTATATAAGCAGAGCTCGTTTAGTGAACCGTCAGATCGCCTGGAGA
CGCCATCCACGCTGTTTTGACCTCCATAGAAGACACCGGGACCGATCCAGCCTCCGCGGCCGGGAACGGT
GCATTGGAACGCGGATTCCCCGTGCCAAGAGTGACGTAAGTACCGCCTATAGAGTCTATAGGCCCACCCC
CTTGGCTTCGTTAGAACGCGGCTACAATTAATACATAACCTTATGTATCATACACATACGATTTAGGTGA
CACTATAGAATAACATCCACTTTGCCTTTCTCTCCACAGGTGTCCACTCCCAGGTCCAACTGCACCTCGG
TTCTATCGAAAACGCGCCTGCTAGCGCCACCATGAAGACCATCATTGCCCTGAGCTACATCTTCTGCCTG
GTGTTCGCTGCGGCCGCCCAACAGCAAACCCTGCCTAAGCCTTTTATCTGGGCCGAGCCTCACTTCATGG
TGCCCAAAGAAAAGCAAGTGACCATCTGCTGCCAGGGCAACTATGGCGCCGTGGAATACCAGCTGCACTT
CGAGGGAAGCCTGTTCGCCGTGGATAGACCCAAGCCTCCTGAGCGGATCAACAAAGTGAAGTTCTACATC
CCCGACATGAACAGCCGGATGGCCGGACAGTACAGCTGCATCTATAGAGTGGGCGAGCTTTGGAGCGAGC
CCAGCAATCTGCTGGATCTGGTGGTCACCGAGATGTACGACACCCCTACACTGTCTGTGCACCCCGGACC
TGAAGTGATCAGCGGCGAGAAAGTGACCTTCTACTGCAGACTGGATACCGCCACCAGCATGTTTCTGCTG
CTGAAAGAGGGCAGATCTAGCCACGTGCAGCGCGGCTATGGAAAGGTGCAGGCTGAATTTCCTCTGGGCC
CTGTGACAACAGCCCACAGAGGCACCTACAGATGCTTCGGCAGCTACAACAACCACGCTTGGAGCTTCCC
TAGCGAGCCTGTGAAACTGCTGGTCACCGGCGATATCGAGAACACCTCTCTGGCCCCTGAGGACCCTACA
TTTCCTGCCGATACCTGGGGCACCTACCTGCTGACAACTGAGACAGGCCTGCAGAAAGATCACGCCCTGT
GGGACCACACCGCTCAGAATCTGCTTAGAGGCGCGCCGGAAGATCAAGTTGATCCAAGATTGATTGATGG
CAAGGGCGGATCTCTGGAGGTGCTGTTCCAGGGACCAGGCGGAAGCGGCAATCCCGGCGGCGATCTGGCC
CCCCAGATGCTGCGCGAGCTGCAGGAGACCAATGCCGCCCTGCAGGACGTGCGCGAGCTGCTGCGCCACC
GCGTGAAGGAGATCACCTTCCTGAAGAACACCGTGATGGAGTGCGACGCCTGCGGTATGCAGCCCTCTAG
AGGCTCCGGCTCCATCATCCCAGTTGAGGAGGAGAACCCGGACTTCTGGAACCGCGAGGCAGCCGAGGCC
CTGGGTGCCGCCAAGAAGCTGCAGCCTGCACAGACAGCCGCCAAGAACCTCATCATCTTCCTGGGCGATG
GGATGGGGGTGTCTACGGTGACAGCTGCCAGGATCCTAAAAGGGCAGAAGAAGGACAAACTGGGGCCTGA
GATACCCCTGGCCATGGACCGCTTCCCATATGTGGCTCTGTCCAAGACATACAATGTAGACAAACATGTG
CCAGACAGTGGAGCCACAGCCACGGCCTACCTGTGCGGGGTCAAGGGCAACTTCCAGACCATTGGCTTGA
GTGCAGCCGCCCGCTTTAACCAGTGCAACACGACACGCGGCAACGAGGTCATCTCCGTGATGAATCGGGC
CAAGAAAGCAGGGAAGTCAGTGGGAGTGGTAACCACCACACGAGTGCAGCACGCCTCGCCAGCCGGCACC
TACGCCCACACGGTGAACCGCAACTGGTACTCGGACGCCGACGTGCCTGCCTCGGCCCGCCAGGAGGGGT
GCCAGGACATCGCTACGCAGCTCATCTCCAACATGGACATTGACGTGATCCTAGGTGGAGGCCGAAAGTA
CATGTTTCGCATGGGAACCCCAGACCCTGAGTACCCAGATGACTACAGCCAAGGTGGGACCAGGCTGGAC
GGGAAGAATCTGGTGCAGGAATGGCTGGCGAAGCGCCAGGGTGCCCGGTATGTGTGGAACCGCACTGAGC
TCATGCAGGCTTCCCTGGACCCGTCTGTGACCCATCTCATGGGTCTCTTTGAGCCTGGAGACATGAAATA
CGAGATCCACCGAGACTCCACACTGGACCCCTCCCTGATGGAGATGACAGAGGCTGCCCTGCGCCTGCTG
AGCAGGAACCCCCGCGGCTTCTTCCTCTTCGTGGAGGGTGGTCGCATCGACCATGGTCATCATGAAAGCA
GGGCTTACCGGGCACTGACTGAGACGATCATGTTCGACGACGCCATTGAGAGGGCGGGCCAGCTCACCAG
CGAGGAGGACACGCTGAGCCTCGTCACTGCCGACCACTCCCACGTCTTCTCCTTCGGAGGCTACCCCCTG
CGAGGGAGCTCCATCTTCGGGCTGGCCCCTGGCAAGGCCCGGGACAGGAAGGCCTACACGGTCCTCCTAT
ACGGAAACGGTCCAGGCTATGTGCTCAAGGACGGCGCCCGGCCGGATGTTACCGAGAGCGAGAGCGGGAG
CCCCGAGTATCGGCAGCAGTCAGCAGTGCCCCTGGACGAAGAGACCCACGCAGGCGAGGACGTGGCGGTG
TTCGCGCGCGGCCCGCAGGCGCACCTGGTTCACGGCGTGCAGGAGCAGACCTTCATAGCGCACGTCATGG
CCTTCGCCGCCTGCCTGGAGCCCTACACCGCCTGCGACCTGGCGCCCCCCGCCGGCACCACCGACGCCGC
GCACCCGGGTGGCGGAGGACTGAACGACATCTTCGAGGCTCAGAAAATCGAATGGCACGAACATCACCAT
CACCATCACCATCACCATTAAGGCCGGCCTGTAGTCACTGGCACAACGCGTTACCCGGTAAGCCAATCGG
GTATACACGGTCGTCATACTGCAGACAGGGTTCTTCTACTTTGCAAGATAGTCTTGAGTAGTAAAATAAA
TAGATAGAGAAAATCAGCCTCGACTGTGCCTTCTAGTTGCCAGCCATCTGTTGTTTGCCCCTCCCCCGTG
CCTTCCTTGACCCTGGAAGGTGCCACTCCCACTGTCCTTTCCTAATAAAATGAGGAAATTGCATCACAAC
ACTCAACCCTATCTCGGTCTATTCTTTTGATTTATAAGGGATTTTGCCGATTTCGGCCTATTGGTTAAAA
AATGAGCTGATTTAACAAAAATTTAACGCGAATTAATTCTGTGGAATGTGTGTCAGTTAGGGTGTGGAAA
GTCCCCAGGCTCCCCAGCAGGCAGAAGTATGCAAAGCATGCATCTCAATTAGTCAGCAACCAGGTGTGGA
AAGTCCCCAGGCTCCCCAGCAGGCAGAAGTATGCAAAGCATGCATCTCAATTAGTCAGCAACCATAGTCC
CGCCCCTAACTCCGCCCATCCCGCCCCTAACTCCGCCCAGTTCCGCCCATTCTCCGCCCCATGGCTGACT
AATTTTTTTTATTTATGCAGAGGCCGAGGCCGCCTCTGCCTCTGAGCTATTCCAGAAGTAGTGAGGAGGC
TTTTTTGGAGGCCTAGGCTTTTGCAAAAAGCTCCCGGGAGCTTGTATATCCATTTTCGGATCTGATCAGC
ACGTGTTGACAATTAATCATCGGCATAGTATATCGGCATAGTATAATACGACAAGGTGAGGAACTAAACC
ATGACCGAGTACAAGCCCACGGTGCGCCTCGCCACCCGCGACGACGTCCCCAGGGCCGTACGCACCCTCG
CCGCCGCGTTCGCCGACTACCCCGCCACGCGCCACACCGTCGATCCGGACCGCCACATCGAGCGGGTCAC
CGAGCTGCAAGAACTCTTCCTCACGCGCGTCGGGCTCGACATCGGCAAGGTGTGGGTCGCGGACGACGGC
GCCGCGGTGGCGGTCTGGACCACGCCGGAGAGCGTCGAAGCGGGGGCGGTGTTCGCCGAGATCGGCCCGC
GCATGGCCGAGTTGAGCGGTTCCCGGCTGGCCGCGCAGCAACAGATGGAAGGCCTCCTGGCGCCGCACCG
GCCCAAGGAGCCCGCGTGGTTCCTGGCCACCGTCGGCGTCTCGCCCGACCACCAGGGCAAGGGTCTGGGC
AGCGCCGTCGTGCTCCCCGGAGTGGAGGCGGCCGAGCGCGCCGGGGTGCCCGCCTTCCTGGAGACATCCG
CGCCCCGCAACCTCCCCTTCTACGAGCGGCTCGGCTTCACCGTCACCGCCGACGTCGAGGTGCCCGAAGG
ACCGCGCACCTGGTGCATGACCCGCAAGCCCGGTGCCTGACACGTGCTACGAGATTTCGATTCCACCGCC
GCCTTCTATGAAAGGTTGGGCTTCGGAATCGTTTTCCGGGACGCCGGCTGGATGATCCTCCAGCGCGGGG
ATCTCATGCTGGAGTTCTTCGCCCACCCCAACTTGTTTATTGCAGCTTATAATGGTTACAAATAAAGCAA
TAGCATCACAAATTTCACAAATAAAGCATTTTTTTCACTGCATTCTAGTTGTGGTTTGTCCAAACTCATC
AATGTATCTTATCATGTCTGTATACCGTCGACCTCTAGCTAGAGCTTGGCGTAATCATGGTCATTACCAA
TGCTTAATCAGTGAGGCACCTATCTCAGCGATCTGTCTATTTCGTTCATCCATAGTTGCCTGACTCCCCG
TCGTGTAGATAACTACGATACGGGAGGGCTTACCATCTGGCCCCAGCGCTGCGATGATACCGCGAGAACC
ACGCTCACCGGCTCCGGATTTATCAGCAATAAACCAGCCAGCCGGAAGGGCCGAGCGCAGAAGTGGTCCT
GCAACTTTATCCGCCTCCATCCAGTCTATTAATTGTTGCCGGGAAGCTAGAGTAAGTAGTTCGCCAGTTA
ATAGTTTGCGCAACGTTGTTGCCATCGCTACAGGCATCGTGGTGTCACGCTCGTCGTTTGGTATGGCTTC
ATTCAGCTCCGGTTCCCAACGATCAAGGCGAGTTACATGATCCCCCATGTTGTGCAAAAAAGCGGTTAGC
TCCTTCGGTCCTCCGATCGTTGTCAGAAGTAAGTTGGCCGCAGTGTTATCACTCATGGTTATGGCAGCAC
TGCATAATTCTCTTACTGTCATGCCATCCGTAAGATGCTTTTCTGTGACTGGTGAGTACTCAACCAAGTC
ATTCTGAGAATAGTGTATGCGGCGACCGAGTTGCTCTTGCCCGGCGTCAATACGGGATAATACCGCGCCA
CATAGCAGAACTTTAAAAGTGCTCATCATTGGAAAACGTTCTTCGGGGCGAAAACTCTCAAGGATCTTAC
CGCTGTTGAGATCCAGTTCGATGTAACCCACTCGTGCACCCAACTGATCTTCAGCATCTTTTACTTTCAC
CAGCGTTTCTGGGTGAGCAAAAACAGGAAGGCAAAATGCCGCAAAAAAGGGAATAAGGGCGACACGGAAA
TGTTGAATACTCATATTCTTCCTT
Features (pLannotate 1.2.2; 24 found; start..end, strand, type, name):
    119..143     -  CDS            KanR (fragment): aminoglycoside phosphotransferase; aph(3')-Ia; confers resistance to kanamycin
    254..842     +  rep_origin     ori: high-copy-number ColE1/pMB1/pBR322/pUC origin of replication
   1067..1084    +  terminator     rrnB T2 terminator (fragment): transcription terminator T2 from the E. coli rrnB gene
   1109..1128    -  CDS            lacZα (fragment): LacZα fragment of β-galactosidase; lacZ fragment
   1584..1600    +  protein_bind   lac operator: The lac repressor binds to the lac operator to inhibit transcription in E. coli. This inhibition can be relieved by adding lactose or isopropyl-β-D-thiogalactopyranoside (IPTG). lac repressor encoded by lacI
   1843..2146    +  enhancer       CMV enhancer: human cytomegalovirus immediate early enhancer
   2147..2350    +  promoter       CMV promoter: human cytomegalovirus (CMV) immediate early promoter
   2486..2529    +  intron         CMV intron (fragment): modified intron A from human cytomegalovirus
   2581..2599    +  promoter       SP6 promoter: promoter for bacteriophage SP6 RNA polymerase
   2603..2640    +  CDS            IgH signal sequence (fragment): signal sequence from the mouse immunoglobulin heavy chain variable region
   2725..3459    +  CDS            NCR1 (fragment): NCTR1_HUMAN - Also known as LY94. Experimental evidence at protein level: Swiss-Prot protein existence level 1. Cytotoxicity-activating receptor that may contribute to the increased efficiency of activated natural killer (NK) cells to mediate tumor cell lysis. From Homo sapiens (Human).
   3556..3735    +  CDS            Comp (fragment): COMP_RAT - Experimental evidence at protein level: Swiss-Prot protein existence level 1. May play a role in the structural integrity of cartilage via its interaction with other extracellular matrix proteins such as the collagens and fibronectin. Can mediate the interaction of chondrocytes with the cartilage extracellular matrix through interaction with cell surface integrin receptors. Could play a role in the pathogenesis of osteoarthritis. Potent suppressor of apoptosis in both primary chondrocytes and transformed cells. Suppresses apoptosis by blocking the activation of caspase-3 and by indu
   3723..5175    +  CDS            SEAP (fragment): secreted alkaline phosphatase from human placenta The natural enzyme has a C-terminal transmembrane sequence that is replaced by a GPI anchor.
   5200..5241    +  CDS            AviTag™ (fragment): peptide tag that allows for enzymatic biotinylation
   5245..5268    +  CDS            8xHis: 8xHis affinity tag
   5414..5525    +  polyA_signal   bGH poly(A) signal: bovine growth hormone polyadenylation signal
   5526..5634    +  rep_origin     f1 ori (fragment): f1 bacteriophage origin of replication; arrow indicates direction of (+) strand synthesis
   5648..5977    +  promoter       SV40 promoter: SV40 enhancer and early promoter
   6025..6072    +  promoter       EM7 promoter: synthetic bacterial promoter&nbsp
   6091..6690    +  CDS            PuroR (fragment): puromycin N-acetyltransferase; pac from Streptomyces; confers resistance to puromycin
   6700..6825    +  CDS            ble (fragment): BLE_KLEPN - Experimental evidence at protein level: Swiss-Prot protein existence level 1. Binding protein with a strong affinity to the bleomycin family of antibiotics. Binds to CL990; an antimitotic-antibiotic compound. From Klebsiella pneumoniae.
   6820..6941    +  polyA_signal   SV40 poly(A) signal: SV40 polyadenylation signal
   6994..7854    -  CDS            AmpR: β-lactamase; bla; confers resistance to ampicillin, carbenicillin, and related antibiotics
   7857..89      -  promoter       AmpR promoter (fragment) (across the origin): bla
