[The description below was written by a language model from this plasmid's Addgene catalogue record and pLannotate feature annotations shown in this document.]
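Description:
pD649-HAsp-NCR1-COMP5AP-AviTag-9xHis is a mammalian expression plasmid built on the pD649 backbone for producing a secreted, multimerised form of the extracellular domain of human NCR1 (also known as NKp46/CD335), an activating receptor of natural killer cells. It is propagated in E. coli as a high-copy plasmid through a ColE1/pUC-type origin with ampicillin selection from a full-length β-lactamase gene. Short remnants of KanR, lacZα, an rrnB terminator and an f1 origin are annotated only as fragments and appear to be backbone leftovers. For mammalian cells, an SV40 early/EM7 promoter drives a puromycin N-acetyltransferase cassette ending in an SV40 poly(A) signal, with a small bleomycin-resistance fragment adjacent to it.

The expression unit uses the CMV enhancer and promoter with a portion of CMV intron A, followed by an SP6 promoter that could support in vitro transcription. The "HAsp" in the name indicates a leader peptide, although the annotation tool matched this region only partially to an immunoglobulin heavy-chain signal sequence. The NCR1 ectodomain sits between retained NotI and AscI sites and is fused at its C terminus to a coiled-coil segment of rat cartilage oligomeric matrix protein, which drives pentamerisation. This is followed by human placental alkaline phosphatase, an AviTag for enzymatic biotinylation and a polyhistidine tag (9xHis by name, annotated as 8xHis), with a bGH poly(A) signal terminating the unit. The pentamer raises avidity for weak binding partners, while the phosphatase gives an enzymatic readout. The plasmid belongs to a collection used to map interactions among human IgSF cell-surface proteins. The depositor notes that some members of the collection may carry an IS4-like transposase upstream of the CMV promoter, but none is annotated here.
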