Addgene plasmid #157253: pD649-HAsp-NCR1-COMP5AP-AviTag-9xHis
Purpose: Mammalian expression of cell-surface protein extracellular domain fused to COMP5AP-AviTag-9xHis. Protein is secreted from cells.
Depositing lab: Chris Garcia. Depositing organization: Stanford University. Publication: A Human IgSF Cell-Surface Interactome Reveals a Complex Network of Protein-Protein Interactions. Wojtowicz WM, Vielmetter J, Fernandes RA, Siepe DH, Eastman CL, Chisholm GB, Cox S, Klock H, Anderson PW, Rue SM, Miller JJ, Glaser SM, Bragstad ML, Vance J, Lam AW, Lesley SA, Zinn K, Garcia KC. Cell. 2020 Aug 20;182(4):1027-1043.e17. doi: 10.1016/j.cell.2020.07.025. PubMed 32822567.
Backbone
  Vector backbone: pD649
  Backbone size w/o insert (bp): 7153
  Vector type: Mammalian Expression
Growth in bacteria
  Bacterial resistance: Ampicillin, 100 μg/mL
  Growth temperature: 37°C
  Growth strain: DH5alpha
  Copy number: High Copy
Gene/Insert
  Gene/Insert name: NCR1 (alt name: NCTR1)
  Species: H. sapiens (human)
  Insert size (bp): 711
  Entrez Gene: NCR1 (a.k.a. CD335, LY94, NK-p46, NKP46)
  Promoter: CMV/SP6
  Tag / fusion protein: COMP5AP-AviTag-9xHis (C terminal on backbone)
  Cloning method: Restriction Enzyme; 5′ cloning site GCGGCCGC (not destroyed); 3′ cloning site GGCGCGCC (not destroyed)
  Sequencing primers: 5′ ATTTAGGTGACACTATAG; 3′ CGTCGCACTCCATCACGGTG
Resource information
  A portion of this plasmid was derived from a plasmid made by: synthesis by ThermoFisher
Terms and licenses: Academic/Nonprofit Terms; Industry Terms: Not Available to Industry
Depositor comments: Some plasmids in this collection may have an IS4-like element ISVsa5 family transposase upstream of the CMV promoter.
How to cite: pD649-HAsp-NCR1-COMP5AP-AviTag-9xHis was a gift from Chris Garcia (Addgene plasmid # 157253 ; http://n2t.net/addgene:157253 ; RRID:Addgene_157253)
