>Addgene plasmid #157253 | pD649-HAsp-NCR1-COMP5AP-AviTag-9xHis | depositor partial sequence | sequence record 303616 | insert (extracellular domain)
CAACAGCAAACCCTGCCTAAGCCTTTTATCTGGGCCGAGCCTCACTTCATGGTGCCCAAAGAAAAGCAAG
TGACCATCTGCTGCCAGGGCAACTATGGCGCCGTGGAATACCAGCTGCACTTCGAGGGAAGCCTGTTCGC
CGTGGATAGACCCAAGCCTCCTGAGCGGATCAACAAAGTGAAGTTCTACATCCCCGACATGAACAGCCGG
ATGGCCGGACAGTACAGCTGCATCTATAGAGTGGGCGAGCTTTGGAGCGAGCCCAGCAATCTGCTGGATC
TGGTGGTCACCGAGATGTACGACACCCCTACACTGTCTGTGCACCCCGGACCTGAAGTGATCAGCGGCGA
GAAAGTGACCTTCTACTGCAGACTGGATACCGCCACCAGCATGTTTCTGCTGCTGAAAGAGGGCAGATCT
AGCCACGTGCAGCGCGGCTATGGAAAGGTGCAGGCTGAATTTCCTCTGGGCCCTGTGACAACAGCCCACA
GAGGCACCTACAGATGCTTCGGCAGCTACAACAACCACGCTTGGAGCTTCCCTAGCGAGCCTGTGAAACT
GCTGGTCACCGGCGATATCGAGAACACCTCTCTGGCCCCTGAGGACCCTACATTTCCTGCCGATACCTGG
GGCACCTACCTGCTGACAACTGAGACAGGCCTGCAGAAAGATCACGCCCTGTGGGACCACACCGCTCAGA
ATCTGCTTAGA
